Addgene plasmid #8689: 3xLy6e pZLuc-TK
Depositing lab: Jim Darnell. Publication: Maximal activation of transcription by Stat1 and Stat3 requires both tyrosine and serine phosphorylation. Wen Z, Zhong Z, Darnell JE Jr. Cell 1995 Jul 28;82(2):241-50. 10.1016/0092-8674(95)90311-9 PubMed 7543024.
Backbone
  Vector backbone: pZLuc-TK
  Backbone size w/o insert (bp): 6000
  Vector type: Mammalian Expression, Luciferase
Growth in bacteria
  Bacterial resistance: Ampicillin, 100 μg/mL
  Growth temperature: 37°C
  Growth strain: DH5alpha
  Copy number: High Copy
Gene/Insert
  Gene/Insert name: 3 STAT sites from the Ly6e promoter
  Species: M. musculus (mouse)
  Insert size (bp): 60
  Cloning method: Restriction Enzyme; 5′ cloning site BamHI (not destroyed); 3′ cloning site BamHI (not destroyed)
  Sequencing primers: 5′ RVprimer3
Resource information
  A portion of this plasmid was derived from a plasmid made by: JF Habener made the pZLuc vector (Biotechniques v7#10 (1989), p.1116)
Terms and licenses: Academic/Nonprofit Terms; Industry Terms: Not Available to Industry
Depositor comments: 3 repeated STAT sites from the Ly6e promoter (Khan et al. PNAS 90:6806) cloned into TK-Luciferase (Shuai et al Science 261:1744). 2 STAT sites oriented 5'-TTN5AA-3' and 1 site oriented 5'-AAN5TT-3'.
How to cite: 3xLy6e pZLuc-TK was a gift from Jim Darnell (Addgene plasmid # 8689)
