[The description below was written by a language model from this plasmid's Addgene catalogue record.]
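Description:
3xLy6e pZLuc-TK is a mammalian luciferase reporter plasmid built on the pZLuc-TK backbone (about 6 kb without insert), a TK-luciferase vector in which, as the name and depositor comments indicate, a thymidine kinase minimal promoter sits upstream of a luciferase coding sequence. It is maintained in E. coli as a high-copy plasmid under ampicillin selection. The record gives no feature table, so the exact origin of replication, the type of luciferase, the polyadenylation signal and any other backbone elements are not stated.

The insert is a short synthetic enhancer of roughly 60 bp consisting of three repeated STAT-binding sites taken from the mouse Ly6e promoter, cloned into a BamHI site that is retained at both ends. According to the depositor, two of the sites lie in one orientation and the third in the opposite orientation, following the palindrome-like TTN5AA consensus typical of GAS-type STAT elements. Placed next to a weak basal promoter such as TK, these multimerised sites make luciferase output dependent on the binding and transactivating capacity of activated STAT proteins, while the TK element alone provides only low background expression.

The construct is used in transient transfection assays to read out STAT-driven transcription, for example after cytokine or interferon stimulation. The associated publication concerns the requirement for both tyrosine and serine phosphorylation in maximal transcriptional activation by Stat1 and Stat3, so the reporter suits comparisons of wild-type and mutant STAT proteins or upstream signalling conditions.
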