>Addgene plasmid #8689 | 3xLy6e pZLuc-TK | addgene partial sequence | sequence record 17156 | 8689 with LucNRev
GATGGCGCCGGGCCTTTCTTTATGTTTTTGGCGTCTTCCATTTTACCAACAGTACCGGAATGCCAAGCTG
CTGCAGGGTCGCTCGGTGTTCGAGGCCACACGCGTCACCTTAATATGCGAAGTGAAGCTTGGAATTCGAG
CTCGGTACCCGGGGATCATATTCCTGTAAGTGATGATCATCACTTACAGGAATATGATCATCACTTACAG
GAATATGATCCAGACATGATAAGATACATTGATGAGTTTGGACAAACCACAACTAGAATGCAGTGAAAAA
AATGCTTTATTTGTGAAATTTGTGATGCTATTGCTTTATTTGTAACCATTATAAGCTGCAATAAACAAGT
TAACAACAACAATTGCATTCATTTTATGTTTCAGGTTCAGGGGGAGGTGTGGGAGGTTTTTTAAAGCAAG
TAAAACCTCTACAAATGTGGTATGGCTGATTATGATCCTCTAGAGTCGCAGATCCAGACATGATAAGATA
CATTGATGAGTTTGGACAAACCACAACTAGAATGCAGTGAAAAAAATGCTTTATTTGTGAAATTTGTGAT
GCTATTGCTTTATTTGTAACCATTATAAGCTGCAATAAACAAGTTAACAACAACAATTGCATTCATTTTA
TGTTTCAGGTTCAGGGGGAGGTGTGGGAGGTTTTTTAAAGCAAGTAAAACCTCTACAAATGTGGTATGGC
TGATTATGATCCTCTAGAGTCGCAGATCCAGACATGATAAGATACATTGATGAGTTTGGACAAACCACAA
CTAGAATGCAGTGAAAAAAATGCTTTATTTGTGAAATTTGTGATGCTATTGCTTTATTTGTAACCATTAT
AAGCTGCNATAAACAAGTTACCACCANCAATTGCATTCATTTTATGTTTCAGGTTCAGGGGGAAGGTGTG
GGA
