>Addgene plasmid #8689 | 3xLy6e pZLuc-TK | addgene partial sequence | sequence record 17157 | 8689 with Luc-F
CTTACCGGAAACTCGACGCAAGAAAAATCAGAGAGATCCTCATAAAGGCCAAGAAGGGCGGAAAGTCCAA
ATTGTAAAATGTAACTGTATTCAGCGATGACGAAATTCTTAGCTATTGTAATATTATATGCAAATTGATG
AATGGTAATTTTGTAATTGTGGGTCACTGTACTATTTTAACGAATAATAAAATCAGGTATAGGTAACTAA
AAAGGAATTCGAGCTCGAATTCCGGTCTCCCTATAGTGAGTCGTATTAATTTCGATAAGCCAGCAGCATT
AATGAATCGGCCAACGCGCGGGGAGAGGCGGTTTGCGTATTGGGCGCTCTTCCGCTTCCTCGCTCACTGA
CTCGCTGCGCTCGGTCGTTCGGCTGCGGCGAGCGGTATCAGCTCACTCAAAGGCGGTAATACGGTTATCC
ACAGAATCAGGGGATAACGCAGGAAAGAACATGTGAGCAAAAGGCCAGCAAAAGGCCAGGAACCGTAAAA
AGGCCGCGTTGCTGGCGTTTTTCCATAGGCTCCGCCCCCCTGACGAGCATCACAAAAATCGACGCTCAAG
TCAGAGGTGGCGAAACCCGACAGGACTATAAAGATACCAGGCGTTTCCCCCTGGAAGCTCCCTCGTGCGC
TCTCCTGTTCCGACCCTGCCGCTTACCGGATACCTGTCCGCCTTTCTCCCTTCGGGAAGCGTGGCGCTTT
CTCATAGCTCACGCTGTAGGTATCTCAGTTCGGTGTAGGTCGTTCGCTCCAAGCTGGGCTGTGTGCACGA
ACCCCCCGTTCAGCCCGACCGCTGCGCCTTATCCGGTAACTATCGTCTTGAGTCCAACCCGGTAAGACAC
GACTTATCGCCACTGGCAGCAGCCACTGGTAACAGGATTAGCAGAGCGAGGTATGTAGGCG
