>Addgene plasmid #8689 | 3xLy6e pZLuc-TK | addgene partial sequence | sequence record 17158 | 8689 with RVprimer3
CTGATTTATTATTCGTTAAAATAGTACAGTGACCCACCTTTACAAAATTACCATTCATCAATTTGCATAT
AATATTACAATAGCTAACAATTTCGTCATCGCTGAATACAGTTACATTTTACAATTTGGACTTTCCGCCC
TTCTTGGCCTTTATGAGGATCTCTCTGATTTTTCTTGCGTCGAGTTTTCCGGTAAGACCTTTCGGTACTT
CGTCCACAAACACAACTCCTCCGCGCAACTTTTTCGCGGTTGTTACTTGACTGGCGACGTAATCCACGAT
CTCTTTTTCCGTCATCGTCTTTCCGTGCTCCAAAACAACAACGGCGGCGGGAAGTTCACCGGCGTCATCG
TCGGGAAGACCTGCCACGCCCGCGTCGAAGATGTTGGGGTGTTGTAACAATATCGATTCCAATTCAGCGG
GGGCCACCTGATATCCTTTGTATTTAATTAAAGACTTCAAGCGGTCAACTATGAAAAACTGTTCGTCTTC
GTCCCAGTAAGCTATGTCTCCAGAATGTAGCCATCCATCCTTGTCAATCAAGGCGTTGGTCGCTTCCGGA
TTGTTTACATAACCGGACATAATCATAGGTCCTCTGACACATAATTCGCCTCTCTGATTAACGCCCAGCG
TTTTCCCGGTATCCAGATCCACAACCTTCGCTTCAAAAAATGGAACAACTTTACCGACCGCGCCCGGTTT
ATCATCCCCCTCGGGTGTAATCAGAATAGCTGATGTAGTCTCAGTGAGCCCATATCCTTGTCGTATCCCT
